>Addgene plasmid #173261 | RVD-AG2 | addgene full sequence | sequence record 353234 | Addgene NGS Result
CCCCTATAGTGAGTCGTATTACATGGTCATAGCTGTTTCCTGGCAGCTCTGGCCCGTGTCTCAAAATCTC
TGATGTTACATTGCACAAGATAAAAATATATCATCATGCCTCCTCTAGACCAAAGCTGGTCTCAACCACT
TGCTCCGGAGTCAGACCGTGGGCTTGACAGAGAACTGGCAGTAGGCGCTGTACGGTTTCAAGAGCCTGTT
TGCCACCATTGTTACTAGCAATCGCTACAACTTGATCTGGGGTGAGTCCGTGGGCTTGACAGAGAACTGG
AAGGAGGCGCTGAACCGTCTCAAGAGCCTGTTTGCCACCAATATTACTAGCAATCGCTACAACCTGCGAG
ACCATATCTGGTCGAGCCACCCATGACCAAAATCCCTTAACGTGAGTTACGCGTCGTTCCACTGAGCGTC
AGACCCCGTAGAAAAGATCAAAGGATCTTCTTGAGATCCTTTTTTTCTGCGCGTAATCTGCTGCTTGCAA
ACAAAAAAACCACCGCTACCAGCGGTGGTTTGTTTGCCGGATCAAGAGCTACCAACTCTTTTTCCGAAGG
TAACTGGCTTCAGCAGAGCGCAGATACCAAATACTGTTCTTCTAGTGTAGCCGTAGTTAGGCCACCACTT
CAAGAACTCTGTAGCACCGCCTACATACCTCGCTCTGCTAATCCTGTTACCAGTGGCTGCTGCCAGTGGC
GATAAGTCGTGTCTTACCGGGTTGGACTCAAGACGATAGTTACCGGATAAGGCGCAGCGGTCGGGCTGAA
CGGGGGGTTCGTGCACACAGCCCAGCTTGGAGCGAACGACCTACACCGAACTGAGATACCTACAGCGTGA
GCTATGAGAAAGCGCCACGCTTCCCGAAGGGAGAAAGGCGGACAGGTATCCGGTAAGCGGCAGGGTCGGA
ACAGGAGAGCGCACGAGGGAGCTTCCAGGGGGAAACGCCTGGTATCTTTATAGTCCTGTCGGGTTTCGCC
ACCTCTGACTTGAGCGTCGATTTTTGTGATGCTCGTCAGGGGGGCGGAGCCTATGGAAAAACGCCAGCAA
CGCGGCCTTTTTACGGTTCCTGGCCTTTTGCTGGCCTTTTGCTCACATGTTCTTTCCTGCGTTATCCACA
GAATCAGGGGATAACGCAGGAAAGAACATGAATTAATTCTCATGTTTGACAGCTTATCATCGATTAGCTT
TAATGCGGTAGTTTATCACAGTTAAATTGCTAACGCAGTCAGGCACCGTGTATGAAATCTAACAATGCGC
TCATCGTCATCCTCGGCACCGTCACCCTGGATGCTGTAGGCATAGGCTTGGTTATGCCGGTACTGCCGGG
CCTCTTGCGGGATATCGTCCATTCCGACAGCATCGCCAGTCACTATGGCGTGCTGCTAGCGCTATATGCG
TTGATGCAATTTCTATGCGCACCCGTTCTCGGAGCACTGTCCGACCGCTTTGGCCGCCGCCCAGTCCTGC
TCGCTTCGCTACTTGGAGCCACTATCGACTACGCGATCATGGCGACCACACCCGTCCTGTGGATTCTCTA
CGCCGGACGCATCGTGGCCGGCATCACCGGCGCCACAGGTGCGGTTGCTGGCGCCTATATCGCCGACATC
ACCGATGGGGAAGATCGGGCTCGCCACTTCGGGCTCATGAGCGCTTGTTTCGGCGTGGGTATGGTGGCAG
GCCCCGTGGCCGGGGGACTGTTGGGCGCCATCTCCTTACATGCACCATTCCTTGCGGCGGCGGTGCTCAA
CGGCCTCAACCTACTACTGGGCTGCTTCCTAATGCAGGAGTCGCATAAGGGAGAGCGCCGACCCATGCCC
TTGAGAGCCTTCAACCCAGTCAGCTCCTTCCGGTGGGCGCGGGGCATGACTATCGTCGCCGCACTTATGA
CTGTCTTCTTTATCATGCAACTCGTAGGACAGGTGCCGGCAGCGCTCTGGGTCATTTTCGGCGAGGACCG
CTTTCGCTGGAGCGCGACGATGATCGGCCTGTCGCTTGCGGTATTCGGAATCTTGCACGCCCTCGCTCAA
GCCTTCGTCACTGGTCCCGCCACCAAACGTTTCGGCGAGAAGCAGGCCATTATCGCCGGCATGGCGGCCG
ACGCGCTGGGCTACGTCTTGCTGGCGTTCGCGACGCGAGGCTGGATGGCCTTCCCCATTATGATTCTTCT
CGCTTCCGGCGGCATCGGGATGCCCGCGTTGCAGGCCATGCTGTCCAGGCAGGTAGATGACGACCATCAG
GGACAGCTTCAAGGATCGCTCGCGGCTCTTACCAGCCTAACTTCGATCATTGGACCGCTGATCGTCACGG
CGATTTATGCCGCCTCGGCGAGCACATGGAACGGGTTGGCATGGATTGTAGGCGCCGCCCTATACCTTGT
CTGCCTCCCCGCGTTGCGTCGCGGTGCATGGAGCCGGGCCACCTCGACCTGAATGGAAGCCGGCGGCACC
TCGCTAACGGATTCACCACTCCAAGAATTGGAGCCAATCAATTCTTGCGGAGAACTGTGAATGCGCAAAC
CAACCCTTGATCGGGGAAGAACAGTATGTCGAGCTATTTTTTGACTTACTGGGGATCAAGCCTGATTGGG
AGAAAATAAAATAT
Features (pLannotate 1.2.2; 6 found; start..end, strand, type, name):
      3..21      -  promoter       T7 promoter: promoter for bacteriophage T7 RNA polymerase
    451..1039    +  rep_origin     ori: high-copy-number ColE1/pMB1/pBR322/pUC origin of replication
   1111..1150    -  rep_origin     RSF ori (fragment): Plasmids containing the RSF 1030 origin of replication can be propagated in E. coli cells that contain additional plasmids with compatible origins.
   1166..1194    +  promoter       tet promoter: E. coli promoter for tetracycline efflux protein gene
   1242..2432    +  CDS            TcR: tetracycline efflux protein; tet; confers resistance to tetracycline
   2530..2604    +  CDS            KanR (fragment): aminoglycoside phosphotransferase; aphA-3; confers resistance to kanamycin
