[The description below was written by a language model from this plasmid's Addgene catalogue record and pLannotate feature annotations shown in this document.]
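Description:
RVD-AG2 is a small (about 2.6 kb) bacterial module plasmid from a library designed for one-step assembly of custom TALE repeat arrays, such as those used to build DdCBE mitochondrial base editors or other TALE fusion proteins. It is built on a "TetR T vector" backbone, a TA-cloning vector, and the depositor notes that the insert sits at the TA site. It is not an expression construct in its own right; the catalogue leaves the vector type unspecified, and its role is that of a parts donor.

The insert is a synthetic dimer of two TALE repeats carrying the repeat-variable diresidues NI and NN, which conventionally specify adenine and guanine respectively, hence the "AG" in the name. The "2" marks this dimer as designated for position 2 in the ordered array, so that modules for successive positions can be joined in a defined order. The record lists restriction enzyme cloning but does not identify the sites or enzymes used to release or join the modules. The automated annotation does not label the repeat dimer itself, which presumably lies in one of the unannotated stretches.

The annotated features are backbone elements: a high-copy ColE1/pUC-type origin for propagation in E. coli and a tetracycline efflux gene driven by its native tet promoter, giving tetracycline selection. A T7 promoter is present near the start of the record. Short fragments matching an RSF origin and a kanamycin resistance gene are also detected; given their size, these are probably non-functional remnants of vector construction, and tetracycline is the only resistance listed in the catalogue.
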