Addgene plasmid #173261: RVD-AG2
Purpose: One-step assembly of custom RVD arrays to construct DdCBE, TALE, etc.
Depositing lab: Bin Shen. Depositing organization: Nanjing Medical University. Publication: Precision modeling of mitochondrial diseases in zebrafish via DdCBE-mediated mtDNA base editing. Guo J, Zhang X, Chen X, Sun H, Dai Y, Wang J, Qian X, Tan L, Lou X, Shen B. Cell Discov. 2021 Sep 3;7(1):78. doi: 10.1038/s41421-021-00307-9. PubMed 34480028.
Backbone
  Vector backbone: TetR T vector
  Vector type: Unspecified
Growth in bacteria
  Bacterial resistance: Tetracycline, 10 μg/mL
  Growth temperature: 37°C
  Growth strain: DH5alpha
  Copy number: High Copy
Gene/Insert
  Gene/Insert name: NI-NN dimer RVD at Position2
  Species: Synthetic
  Mutation: no
  Cloning method: Restriction Enzyme; 5′ cloning site Unknown (unknown if destroyed)
Terms and licenses: Academic/Nonprofit Terms; Industry Terms: Not Available to Industry
Depositor comments: RVD is inserted into TA site of TetR T vector
How to cite: RVD-AG2 was a gift from Bin Shen (Addgene plasmid # 173261 ; http://n2t.net/addgene:173261 ; RRID:Addgene_173261)
