>Addgene plasmid #173261 | RVD-AG2 | depositor partial sequence | sequence record 336216 | RVD flanked by two Bsa I sites
GGTCTCGCAGGTTGTAGCGATTGCTAGTAATATTGGTGGCAAACAGGCTCTTGAGACGGTTCAGCGCCTC
CTTCCAGTTCTCTGTCAAGCCCACGGACTCACCCCAGATCAAGTTGTAGCGATTGCTAGTAACAATGGTG
GCAAACAGGCTCTTGAAACCGTACAGCGCCTACTGCCAGTTCTCTGTCAAGCCCACGGTCTGACTCCGGA
GCAAGTGGTTGAGACC
